>Addgene plasmid #221062 | H75S SUMO1 | addgene full sequence | sequence record 459087 | Addgene NGS Result
CCTTACTGGTTAGCAGAATGAATCACCGATACGCGAGCGAACGTGAAGCGACTGCTGCTGCAAAACGTCT
GCGACCTGAGCAACAACATGAATGGTCTTCGGTTTCCGTGTTTCGTAAAGTCTGGAAACGCGGAAGTCAG
CGCCCTGCACCATTATGTTCCGGATCTGCATCGCAGGATGCTGCTGGCTACCCTGTGGAACACCTACATC
TGTATTAACGAAGCGCTGGCATTGACCCTGAGTGATTTTTCTCTGGTCCCGCCGCATCCATACCGCCAGT
TGTTTACCCTCACAACGTTCCAGTAACCGGGCATGTTCATCATCAGTAACCCGTATCGTGAGCATCCTCT
CTCGTTTCATCGGTATCATTACCCCCATGAACAGAAATCCCCCTTACACGGAGGCATCAGTGACCAAACA
GGAAAAAACCGCCCTTAACATGGCCCGCTTTATCAGAAGCCAGACATTAACGCTTCTGGAGAAACTCAAC
GAGCTGGACGCGGATGAACAGGCAGACATCTGTGAATCGCTTCACGACCACGCTGATGAGCTTTACCGCA
GCTGCCTCGCGCGTTTCGGTGATGACGGTGAAAACCTCTGACACATGCAGCTCCCGGAGACGGTCACAGC
TTGTCTGTAAGCGGATGCCGGGAGCAGACAAGCCCGTCAGGGCGCGTCAGCGGGTGTTGGCGGGTGTCGG
GGCGCAGCCATGACCCAGTCACGTAGCGATAGCGGAGTGTATACTGGCTTAACTATGCGGCATCAGAGCA
GATTGTACTGAGAGTGCACCATTGCGGTGTGAAATACCGCACAGATGCGTAAGGAGAAAATACCGCATCA
GGCGCTCTTCCGCTTCCTCGCTCACTGACTCGCTGCGCTCGGTCGTTCGGCTGCGGCGAGCGGTATCAGC
TCACTCAAAGGCGGTAATACGGTTATCCACAGAATCAGGGGATAACGCAGGAAAGAACATGTGAGCAAAA
GGCCAGCAAAAGGCCAGGAACCGTAAAAAGGCCGCGTTGCTGGCGTTTTTCCATAGGCTCCGCCCCCCTG
ACGAGCATCACAAAAATCGACGCTCAAGTCAGAGGTGGCGAAACCCGACAGGACTATAAAGATACCAGGC
GTTTCCCCCTGGAAGCTCCCTCGTGCGCTCTCCTGTTCCGACCCTGCCGCTTACCGGATACCTGTCCGCC
TTTCTCCCTTCGGGAAGCGTGGCGCTTTCTCATAGCTCACGCTGTAGGTATCTCAGTTCGGTGTAGGTCG
TTCGCTCCAAGCTGGGCTGTGTGCACGAACCCCCCGTTCAGCCCGACCGCTGCGCCTTATCCGGTAACTA
TCGTCTTGAGTCCAACCCGGTAAGACACGACTTATCGCCACTGGCAGCAGCCACTGGTAACAGGATTAGC
AGAGCGAGGTATGTAGGCGGTGCTACAGAGTTCTTGAAGTGGTGGCCTAACTACGGCTACACTAGAAGGA
CAGTATTTGGTATCTGCGCTCTGCTGAAGCCAGTTACCTTCGGAAAAAGAGTTGGTAGCTCTTGATCCGG
CAAACAAACCACCGCTGGTAGCGGTGGTTTTTTTGTTTGCAAGCAGCAGATTACGCGCAGAAAAAAAGGA
TCTCAAGAAGATCCTTTGATCTTTTCTACGGGGTCTGACGCTCAGTGGAACGAAAACTCACGTTAAGGGA
TTTTGGTCATGAGATTATCAAAAAGGATCTTCACCTAGATCCTTTTAAATTAAAAATGAAGTTTTAAATC
AATCTAAAGTATATATGAGTAAACTTGGTCTGACAGTTACCAATGCTTAATCAGTGAGGCACCTATCTCA
GCGATCTGTCTATTTCGTTCATCCATAGTTGCCTGACTCCCCGTCGTGTAGATAACTACGATACGGGAGG
GCTTACCATCTGGCCCCAGTGCTGCAATGATACCGCGAGACCCACGCTCACCGGCTCCAGATTTATCAGC
AATAAACCAGCCAGCCGGAAGGGCCGAGCGCAGAAGTGGTCCTGCAACTTTATCCGCCTCCATCCAGTCT
ATTAATTGTTGCCGGGAAGCTAGAGTAAGTAGTTCGCCAGTTAATAGTTTGCGCAACGTTGTTGCCATTG
CTGCAGGCATCGTGGTGTCACGCTCGTCGTTTGGTATGGCTTCATTCAGCTCCGGTTCCCAACGATCAAG
GCGAGTTACATGATCCCCCATGTTGTGCAAAAAAGCGGTTAGCTCCTTCGGTCCTCCGATCGTTGTCAGA
AGTAAGTTGGCCGCAGTGTTATCACTCATGGTTATGGCAGCACTGCATAATTCTCTTACTGTCATGCCAT
CCGTAAGATGCTTTTCTGTGACTGGTGAGTACTCAACCAAGTCATTCTGAGAATAGTGTATGCGGCGACC
GAGTTGCTCTTGCCCGGCGTCAACACGGGATAATACCGCGCCACATAGCAGAACTTTAAAAGTGCTCATC
ATTGGAAAACGTTCTTCGGGGCGAAAACTCTCAAGGATCTTACCGCTGTTGAGATCCAGTTCGATGTAAC
CCACTCGTGCACCCAACTGATCTTCAGCATCTTTTACTTTCACCAGCGTTTCTGGGTGAGCAAAAACAGG
AAGGCAAAATGCCGCAAAAAAGGGAATAAGGGCGACACGGAAATGTTGAATACTCATACTCTTCCTTTTT
CAATATTATTGAAGCATTTATCAGGGTTATTGTCTCATGAGCGGATACATATTTGAATGTATTTAGAAAA
ATAAACAAATAGGGGTTCCGCGCACATTTCCCCGAAAAGTGCCACCTGACGTCTAAGAAACCATTATTAT
CATGACATTAACCTATAAAAATAGGCGTATCACGAGGCCCTTTCGGGCTTTGTTATCCGCCGGTCTGTTC
CTGGTATACTTCAATCACGTCCTCCTCTTCCATACCCAGCTCTTTAGGAGTAGAGTTGTCCGCGATGCGC
TGGCCTTCGAACAGGAAGCGTAAGCTGTTCATCGGAACACCCTGGCGCTGGCAATACGATTCCTTCAGCT
TTTTCAGATGCGTAGTCATCTTAACTTTGAAATGAATCTCGCTACTGTCCTGTCCAATCACTTTCAGTTT
AATATACTCCCCTTCTTTTTTATCACCAAGATCCTCCGTTGAGGGTTTGGCTTCCTGATCACTCATAGAA
CCACCCCATGAGCCGCCGAATTCATGCATGCCCTGAAAATACAGGTTTTCGTGATGATGGTGGTGATGGT
GGTGCATGATATGTATATCTCCTTCTTAAAGTTAAACAAAATTATTTCTAGAGGGGAATTGTTATCCGCT
CACAATTCCCCTATAGTGAGTCGTATTAATTTCGCGGGATCGAGATCTCGATCCTCTACGCCGGACGCAT
CGTGGCCGGCATCACCGGCGCCACAGGTGCGGTTGCTGGCGCCTATATCGCCGACATCACCGATGGGGAA
GATCGGGCTCGCCACTTCGGGCTCATGAGCGCTTGTTTCGGCGTGGGTATGGTGGCAGGCCCCGTGGCCG
GGGGACTGTTGGGCGCCATCTCCTTGCATGCACCATTCCTTGCGGCGGCGGTGCTCAACGGCCTCAACCT
ACTACTGGGCTGCTTCCTAATGCAGGAGTCGCATAAGGGAGAGCGTCGAGATCCCGGACACCATCGAATG
GCGCAAAACCTTTCGCGGTATGGCATGATAGCGCCCGGAAGAGAGTCAATTCAGGGTGGTGAATGTGAAA
CCAGTAACGTTATACGATGTCGCAGAGTATGCCGGTGTCTCTTATCAGACCGTTTCCCGCGTGGTGAACC
AGGCCAGCCACGTTTCTGCGAAAACGCGGGAAAAAGTGGAAGCGGCGATGGCGGAGCTGAATTACATTCC
CAACCGCGTGGCACAACAACTGGCGGGCAAACAGTCGTTGCTGATTGGCGTTGCCACCTCCAGTCTGGCC
CTGCACGCGCCGTCGCAAATTGTCGCGGCGATTAAATCTCGCGCCGATCAACTGGGTGCCAGCGTGGTGG
TGTCGATGGTAGAACGAAGCGGCGTCGAAGCCTGTAAAGCGGCGGTGCACAATCTTCTCGCGCAACGCGT
CAGTGGGCTGATCATTAACTATCCGCTGGATGACCAGGATGCCATTGCTGTGGAAGCTGCCTGCACTAAT
GTTCCGGCGTTATTTCTTGATGTCTCTGACCAGACACCCATCAACAGTATTATTTTCTCCCATGAAGACG
GTACGCGACTGGGCGTGGAGCATCTGGTCGCATTGGGTCACCAGCAAATCGCGCTGTTAGCGGGCCCATT
AAGTTCTGTCTCGGCGCGTCTGCGTCTGGCTGGCTGGCATAAATATCTCACTCGCAATCAAATTCAGCCG
ATAGCGGAACGGGAAGGCGACTGGAGTGCCATGTCCGGTTTTCAACAAACCATGCAAATGCTGAATGAGG
GCATCGTTCCCACTGCGATGCTGGTTGCCAACGATCAGATGGCGCTGGGCGCAATGCGCGCCATTACCGA
GTCCGGGCTGCGCGTTGGTGCGGATATCTCGGTAGTGGGATACGACGATACCGAAGACAGCTCATGTTAT
ATCCCGCCGTTAACCACCATCAAACAGGATTTTCGCCTGCTGGGGCAAACCAGCGTGGACCGCTTGCTGC
AACTCTCTCAGGGCCAGGCGGTGAAGGGCAATCAGCTGTTGCCCGTCTCACTGGTGAAAAGAAAAACCAC
CCTGGCGCCCAATACGCAAACCGCCTCTCCCCGCGCGTTGGCCGATTCATTAATGCAGCTGGCACGACAG
GTTTCCCGACTGGAAAGCGGGCAGTGAGCGCAACGCAATTAATGTAAGTTAGCTCACTCATTAGGCACCG
GGATCTCGACCGATGCCCTTGAGAGCCTTCAACCCAGTCAGCTCCTTCCGGTGGGCGCGGGGCATGACTA
TCGTCGCCGCACTTATGACTGTCTTCTTTATCATGCAACTCGTAGGACAGGTGCCGGCAGCGCTCTGGGT
CATTTTCGGCGAGGACCGCTTTCGCTGGAGCGCGACGATGATCGGCCTGTCGCTTGCGGTATTCGGAATC
TTGCACGCCCTCGCTCAAGCCTTCGTCACTGGTCCCGCCACCAAACGTTTCGGCGAGAAGCAGGCCATTA
TCGCCGGCATGGCGGCCGACGCGCTGGGCTACGTCTTGCTGGCGTTCGCGACGCGAGGCTGGATGGCCTT
CCCCATTATGATTCTTCTCGCTTCCGGCGGCATCGGGATGCCCGCGTTGCAGGCCATGCTGTCCAGGCAG
GTAGATGACGACCATCAGGGACAGCTTCAAGGATCGCTCGCGGCTCTTACCAGCCTAACTTCGATCATTG
GACCGCTGATCGTCACGGCGATTTATGCCGCCTCGGCGAGCACATGGAACGGGTTGGCATGGATTGTAGG
CGCCGCCCTATACCTTGTCTGCCTCCCCGCGTTGCGTCGCGGTGCATGGAGCCGGGCCACCTCGACCTGA
ATGGAAGCCGGCGGCACCTCGCTAACGGATTCACCACTCCAAGAATTGGAGCCAATCAATTCTTGCGGAG
AACTGTGAATGCGCAAACCAACCCTTGGCAGAACATATCCATCGCGTCCGCCATCTCCAGCAGCCGCACG
CGGCGCATCTCGGGCAGCGTTGGGTCCTGGCCACGGGTGCGCATGATCGTGCTCCTGTCGTTGAGGACCC
GGCTAGGCTGGCGGGGTTG
Features (pLannotate 1.2.2; 17 found; start..end, strand, type, name):
     13..393     -  CDS            YPB1_ECOLX: Protein predicted: Swiss-Prot protein existence level 4. From Escherichia coli.
    410..601     +  CDS            rop: Rop protein, which maintains plasmids at low copy number; rop
    703..842     +  misc_feature   bom: basis of mobility region from pBR322
   1028..1616    -  rep_origin     ori: high-copy-number ColE1/pMB1/pBR322/pUC origin of replication
   1787..2647    -  CDS            AmpR: β-lactamase; bla; confers resistance to ampicillin, carbenicillin, and related antibiotics
   2648..2752    -  promoter       AmpR promoter: bla
   2839..2855    -  CDS            SET1 (fragment): solubility-enhancement tag derived from T7 phage gene 10B
   2856..3146    -  CDS            SUMO1: SUMO1_HUMAN - Also known as SMT3C, SMT3H3, UBL1. Experimental evidence at protein level: Swiss-Prot protein existence level 1. Ubiquitin-like protein that can be covalently attached to proteins as a monomer or a lysine-linked polymer. Covalent attachment via an isopeptide bond to its substrates requires prior activation by the E1 complex SAE1-SAE2 and linkage to the E2 enzyme UBE2I, and can be promoted by E3 ligases such as PIAS1-4, RANBP2 or CBX4. This post- translational modification on lysine residues of proteins plays a crucial role in a number of cellular processes such as nuclear transpo
   3180..3200    -  CDS            TEV site: tobacco etch virus (TEV) protease recognition and cleavage site
   3238..3260    -  RBS            RBS: efficient ribosome binding site from bacteriophage T7 gene 10 (Olins and Rangwala, 1989)
   3275..3299    -  protein_bind   lac operator: The lac repressor binds to the lac operator to inhibit transcription in E. coli. This inhibition can be relieved by adding lactose or isopropyl-β-D-thiogalactopyranoside (IPTG). lac repressor encoded by lacI
   3300..3318    -  promoter       T7 promoter: promoter for bacteriophage T7 RNA polymerase
   3340..3619    +  CDS            TcR (fragment): tetracycline efflux protein; tet; confers resistance to tetracycline
   3627..3704    +  promoter       lacI promoter: lacI
   3705..4787    +  CDS            lacI: lac repressor; lacI; The lac repressor binds to the lac operator to inhibit transcription in E. coli. This inhibition can be relieved by adding lactose or isopropyl-β-D-thiogalactopyranoside (IPTG).
   4800..4821    +  protein_bind   CAP binding site: CAP binding activates transcription in the presence of cAMP. E. coli catabolite activator protein
   4836..5460    +  CDS            TcR (fragment): tetracycline efflux protein; tet; confers resistance to tetracycline
