[The description below was written by a language model from this plasmid's Addgene catalogue record and pLannotate feature annotations shown in this document.]
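Description:
H75S SUMO1 is a pET-family bacterial expression plasmid for producing a point-mutant form of human SUMO1 (histidine 75 changed to serine) in E. coli. The sequenced record is about 5.7 kb and carries a ColE1/pMB1-type origin together with the rop gene and the pBR322 bom region, consistent with the low copy number listed in the catalogue. Selection is by ampicillin through the β-lactamase gene and its own promoter. The two tetracycline-resistance fragments and the small predicted E. coli open reading frame in the annotation are non-functional remnants of the pBR322 ancestry of the backbone rather than usable markers.

The expression cassette consists of a T7 promoter immediately followed by a lac operator, the efficient T7 gene 10 ribosome binding site, and the open reading frame. A plasmid-borne lacI gene supplies repressor, so transcription is held off until induction with IPTG in a host that provides T7 RNA polymerase. The catalogue lists an N-terminal His tag; the automated annotation does not call it as a feature, but there is room for it between the ribosome binding site and the annotated TEV protease site that lies just upstream of SUMO1, an arrangement that would allow affinity purification followed by tag removal. A short match to a T7 gene 10-derived solubility tag downstream of SUMO1 is only a fragment and may be an incidental annotation. No T7 terminator is annotated. The associated study concerns how surface charge modulates phase separation of multidomain proteins, which suggests the recombinant H75S protein is intended for in vitro biophysical work of that kind.
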