Addgene plasmid #221062: H75S SUMO1
Purpose: Expression of H75S SUMO1 protein under T7 promoter
Depositing lab: Michael Rosen. Depositing organization: University of Texas Southwestern Medical Center. Publication: Surface Charge Can Modulate Phase Separation of Multidomain Proteins. Kim J, Qin S, Zhou HX, Rosen MK. J Am Chem Soc. 2024 Feb 7;146(5):3383-3395. doi: 10.1021/jacs.3c12789. Epub 2024 Jan 23. PubMed 38262618.
Backbone
  Vector backbone: pET
  Backbone size w/o insert (bp): 5500
  Vector type: Bacterial Expression
Growth in bacteria
  Bacterial resistance: Ampicillin, 100 μg/mL
  Growth temperature: 37°C
  Growth strain: DH5alpha
  Copy number: Low Copy
Gene/Insert
  Gene/Insert name: H75S site mutation on SUMO 1
  Species: H. sapiens (human)
  Insert size (bp): 327
  Mutation: H75S
  Entrez Gene: SUMO1 (a.k.a. DAP1, GMP1, OFC10, PIC1, SENP2, SMT3, SMT3C, SMT3H3, UBL1)
  Promoter: T7
  Tag / fusion protein: His (N terminal on insert)
  Cloning method: Gibson Cloning
  Sequencing primers: 5′ TAATACGACTCACTATAGGG
Resource information
  A portion of this plasmid was derived from a plasmid made by: Jonggul
Terms and licenses: Academic/Nonprofit Terms; Industry Terms: Not Available to Industry
How to cite: H75S SUMO1 was a gift from Michael Rosen (Addgene plasmid # 221062 ; http://n2t.net/addgene:221062 ; RRID:Addgene_221062)
