>Addgene plasmid #221062 | H75S SUMO1 | depositor partial sequence | sequence record 433082 | Insert
ATGCATGAATTCGGCGGCTCATGGGGTGGTTCTATGAGTGATCAGGAAGCCAAACCCTCAACGGAGGATC
TTGGTGATAAAAAAGAAGGGGAGTATATTAAACTGAAAGTGATTGGACAGGACAGTAGCGAGATTCATTT
CAAAGTTAAGATGACTACGCATCTGAAAAAGCTGAAGGAATCGTATTGCCAGCGCCAGGGTGTTCCGATG
AACAGCTTACGCTTCCTGTTCGAAGGCCAGCGCATCGCGGACAACTCTACTCCTAAAGAGCTGGGTATGG
AAGAGGAGGACGTGATTGAAGTATACCAGGAACAGACCGGCGGATAA
